Addgene plasmid #233943: makeTCR_Lentiviral_Backbone
Purpose: (Empty Backbone) backbone for makeTCR assembly
Depositing lab: Michael Platten. Depositing organization: Deutsches Krebsforschungszentrum (DKFZ). Publication: makeTCR: A Modular Platform for Rapid, Flexible, Scalable, Single-Step T Cell Receptor Synthesis. Hamberger M, Neuhoff M-T, Pietrantonio SV, Boschert T, Maldonado Torres C, Errerd A, Tan CL, Lindner JM, Platten M, Green EW. bioRxiv 2025.04.27.647198 10.1101/2025.04.27.647198.
Backbone
  Vector backbone: custom
  Backbone manufacturer: custom
  Vector type: Lentiviral
Growth in bacteria
  Bacterial resistance: Ampicillin, 100 μg/mL
  Growth temperature: 30°C
  Growth strain: NEB Stable
  Copy number: High Copy
Gene/Insert
  Gene/Insert name: None
Resource information
  A portion of this plasmid was derived from a plasmid made by: synthetic
Terms and licenses: Academic/Nonprofit Terms; Industry Terms: Not Available to Industry
Depositor comments: Please visit https://doi.org/10.1101/2025.04.27.647198 for bioRxiv preprint.
How to cite: makeTCR_Lentiviral_Backbone was a gift from Michael Platten (Addgene plasmid # 233943 ; http://n2t.net/addgene:233943 ; RRID:Addgene_233943)
