[The description below was written by a language model from this plasmid's Addgene catalogue record and pLannotate feature annotations shown in this document.]
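Description:
makeTCR_Lentiviral_Backbone is an empty, custom-built (partly synthetic) lentiviral transfer vector that serves as the recipient backbone for makeTCR assembly, a modular system for single-step construction of T cell receptor expression cassettes. It carries no insert as deposited. In bacteria it is maintained through a high-copy ColE1/pUC-type origin and selected with ampicillin via the β-lactamase gene and its native promoter. The record lists a recombination-deficient host strain, as is usual for plasmids containing repeated LTR sequences.

The viral portion has the layout of a third-generation, self-inactivating HIV-1 vector. A CMV enhancer/promoter replaces the U3 region to drive transcription of the genomic RNA from a truncated 5' LTR. It is followed by the Ψ packaging signal with an adjoining gag fragment, the Rev response element for Rev-dependent nuclear export, and the cPPT/CTS, which aids nuclear import of the reverse-transcribed genome. The internal expression unit is headed by the human EF-1α core promoter with portions of its intron A, which would drive the assembled TCR cassette in transduced cells. Downstream lie a WPRE to enhance transcript stability and expression, a ΔU3 3' LTR that inactivates the LTR promoter after integration, and a bGH polyadenylation signal outside the viral genome.

The cloning region appears to sit between the EF-1α intron and the WPRE, across the origin of the circular map, but the annotation does not identify the assembly sites or any placeholder cassette. The short hits to lacI, bom, tight TRE and T7 promoter are fragments and are probably not functional elements. No mammalian selection marker or reporter is annotated.
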