Features (pLannotate 1.2.2; 22 found; start..end, strand, type, name):
    120..706     +  misc_feature   WPRE: woodchuck hepatitis virus posttranscriptional regulatory element
    757..776     +  misc_feature   cPPT/CTS (fragment): central polypurine tract and central termination sequence of HIV-1
    778..1011    +  LTR            3' LTR (ΔU3): self-inactivating 3' long terminal repeat (LTR) from HIV-1
   1043..1267    +  polyA_signal   bGH poly(A) signal: bovine growth hormone polyadenylation signal
   1281..1373    -  CDS            lacI (fragment): lac repressor; lacI; The lac repressor binds to the lac operator to inhibit transcription in E. coli. This inhibition can be relieved by adding lactose or isopropyl-β-D-thiogalactopyranoside (IPTG).
   1556..2144    -  rep_origin     ori: high-copy-number ColE1/pMB1/pBR322/pUC origin of replication
   2315..3175    -  CDS            AmpR: β-lactamase; bla; confers resistance to ampicillin, carbenicillin, and related antibiotics
   3176..3280    -  promoter       AmpR promoter: bla
   3339..3391    -  misc_feature   bom (fragment): basis of mobility region from pBR322
   3546..3925    +  enhancer       CMV enhancer: human cytomegalovirus immediate early enhancer
   3926..4125    +  promoter       CMV promoter: human cytomegalovirus (CMV) immediate early promoter
   4143..4323    +  LTR            5' LTR (truncated): truncated 5' long terminal repeat (LTR) from HIV-1
   4370..4495    +  misc_feature   HIV-1 Ψ: packaging signal of human immunodeficiency virus type 1
   4479..4842    +  CDS            HIV-1 gag (fragment): gag protein from human immunodeficiency virus 1; gag
   4988..5221    +  misc_feature   RRE: The Rev response element (RRE) of HIV-1 allows for Rev-dependent mRNA export from the nucleus to the cytoplasm.
   5598..5698    +  CDS            Rev (fragment): human immunodeficiency virus 1 (HIV-1) Rev protein; rev; enhances nuclear export of unspliced and incompletely spliced viral mRNAs
   5748..5865    +  misc_feature   cPPT/CTS: central polypurine tract and central termination sequence of HIV-1
   6082..6293    +  promoter       EF-1α core promoter: core promoter for human elongation factor EF-1α
   6294..6407    +  intron         EF-1α intron A (fragment): intron upstream of the start codon of human EF-1α
   7033..7236    +  intron         EF-1α intron A: truncated intron upstream of the start codon of human EF-1α
   7246..7264    +  promoter       tight TRE promoter (fragment): Tet-responsive promoter PTight, consisting of seven tet operator sequences followed by the minimal CMV promoter
   7270..7286    +  promoter       T7 promoter (fragment): promoter for bacteriophage T7 RNA polymerase
>Addgene plasmid #233943 | makeTCR_Lentiviral_Backbone | addgene full sequence | sequence record 469998 | Addgene NGS Result
CCATGGAGACGTGCTAACCGTATCGCATTGGCCATACCGAAGATGGCCGCGAAGAGAACTAGCCCGGGAC
CATTTAAATTGAGCCACGTCTCATAACAACAATTTCGTGCCAGCCACACTCAACCTCTGGATTACAAAAT
TTGTGAAAGATTGACTGGTATTCTTAACTATGTTGCTCCTTTTACGCTATGTGGATACGCTGCTTTAATG
CCTTTGTATCATGCTATTGCTTCCCGTATGGCTTTCATTTTCTCCTCCTTGTATAAATCCTGGTTGCTGT
CTCTTTATGAGGAGTTGTGGCCCGTTGTCAGGCAACGTGGCGTGGTGTGCACTGTGTTTGCTGACGCAAC
CCCCACTGGTTGGGGCATTGCCACCACCTGTCAGCTCCTTTCCGGGACTTTCGCTTTCCCCCTCCCTATT
GCCACGGCGGAACTCATCGCCGCCTGCCTTGCCCGCTGCTGGACAGGGGCTCGGCTGTTGGGCACTGACA
ATTCCGTGGTGTTGTCGGGGAAATCATCGTCCTTTCCTTGGCTGCTCGCCTGTGTTGCCACCTGGATTCT
GCGCGGGACGTCCTTCTGCTACGTCCCTTCGGCCCTCAATCCAGCGGACCTTCCTTCCCGCGGCCTGCTG
CCGGCTCTGCGGCCTCTTCCGCGTCTTCGCCTTCGCCCTCAGACGAGTCGGATCTCCCTTTGGGCCGCCT
CCCCGCGTCGACTTTAAGACCAATGACTTACAAGGCAGCTGTAGATCTTAGCCACTTTTTAAAAGAAAAG
GGGGGACTGGAAGGGCTAATTCACTCCCAACGAAGACAAGATCTGCTTTTTGCTTGTACTGGGTCTCTCT
GGTTAGACCAGATCTGAGCCTGGGAGCTCTCTGGCTAACTAGGGAACCCACTGCTTAAGCCTCAATAAAG
CTTGCCTTGAGTGCTTCAAGTAGTGTGTGCCCGTCTGTTGTGTGACTCTGGTAACTAGAGATCCCTCAGA
CCCTTTTAGTCAGTGTGGAAAATCTCTAGCAGGGCCCGTTTAAACCCGCTGATCAGCCTCGACTGTGCCT
TCTAGTTGCCAGCCATCTGTTGTTTGCCCCTCCCCCGTGCCTTCCTTGACCCTGGAAGGTGCCACTCCCA
CTGTCCTTTCCTAATAAAATGAGGAAATTGCATCGCATTGTCTGAGTAGGTGTCATTCTATTCTGGGGGG
TGGGGTGGGGCAGGACAGCAAGGGGGAGGATTGGGAAGACAATAGCAGGCATGCTGGGGATGCGGTGGGC
TCTATGGCATTGCGTTGCGCTCACTGCCCGCTTTCCAGTCGGGAAACCTGTCGTGCCAGCTGCATTAATG
AATCGGCCAACGCGCGGGGAGAGGCGGTTTGCGTATTGGGCGCTCTTCCGCTTCCTCGCTCACTGACTCG
CTGCGCTCGGTCGTTCGGCTGCGGCGAGCGGTATCAGCTCACTCAAAGGCGGTAATACGGTTATCCACAG
AATCAGGGGATAACGCAGGAAAGAACATGTGAGCAAAAGGCCAGCAAAAGGCCAGGAACCGTAAAAAGGC
CGCGTTGCTGGCGTTTTTCCATAGGCTCCGCCCCCCTGACGAGCATCACAAAAATCGACGCTCAAGTCAG
AGGTGGCGAAACCCGACAGGACTATAAAGATACCAGGCGTTTCCCCCTGGAAGCTCCCTCGTGCGCTCTC
CTGTTCCGACCCTGCCGCTTACCGGATACCTGTCCGCCTTTCTCCCTTCGGGAAGCGTGGCGCTTTCTCA
TAGCTCACGCTGTAGGTATCTCAGTTCGGTGTAGGTCGTTCGCTCCAAGCTGGGCTGTGTGCACGAACCC
CCCGTTCAGCCCGACCGCTGCGCCTTATCCGGTAACTATCGTCTTGAGTCCAACCCGGTAAGACACGACT
TATCGCCACTGGCAGCAGCCACTGGTAACAGGATTAGCAGAGCGAGGTATGTAGGCGGTGCTACAGAGTT
CTTGAAGTGGTGGCCTAACTACGGCTACACTAGAAGAACAGTATTTGGTATCTGCGCTCTGCTGAAGCCA
GTTACCTTCGGAAAAAGAGTTGGTAGCTCTTGATCCGGCAAACAAACCACCGCTGGTAGCGGTGGTTTTT
TTGTTTGCAAGCAGCAGATTACGCGCAGAAAAAAAGGATCTCAAGAAGATCCTTTGATCTTTTCTACGGG
GTCTGACGCTCAGTGGAACGAAAACTCACGTTAAGGGATTTTGGTCATGAGATTATCAAAAAGGATCTTC
ACCTAGATCCTTTTAAATTAAAAATGAAGTTTTAAATCAATCTAAAGTATATATGAGTAAACTTGGTCTG
ACAGTTACCAATGCTTAATCAGTGAGGCACCTATCTCAGCGATCTGTCTATTTCGTTCATCCATAGTTGC
CTGACTCCCCGTCGTGTAGATAACTACGATACGGGAGGGCTTACCATCTGGCCCCAGTGCTGCAATGATA
CCGCGAGACCCACGCTCACCGGCTCCAGATTTATCAGCAATAAACCAGCCAGCCGGAAGGGCCGAGCGCA
GAAGTGGTCCTGCAACTTTATCCGCCTCCATCCAGTCTATTAATTGTTGCCGGGAAGCTAGAGTAAGTAG
TTCGCCAGTTAATAGTTTGCGCAACGTTGTTGCCATTGCTACAGGCATCGTGGTGTCACGCTCGTCGTTT
GGTATGGCTTCATTCAGCTCCGGTTCCCAACGATCAAGGCGAGTTACATGATCCCCCATGTTGTGCAAAA
AAGCGGTTAGCTCCTTCGGTCCTCCGATCGTTGTCAGAAGTAAGTTGGCCGCAGTGTTATCACTCATGGT
TATGGCAGCACTGCATAATTCTCTTACTGTCATGCCATCCGTAAGATGCTTTTCTGTGACTGGTGAGTAC
TCAACCAAGTCATTCTGAGAATAGTGTATGCGGCGACCGAGTTGCTCTTGCCCGGCGTCAATACGGGATA
ATACCGCGCCACATAGCAGAACTTTAAAAGTGCTCATCATTGGAAAACGTTCTTCGGGGCGAAAACTCTC
AAGGATCTTACCGCTGTTGAGATCCAGTTCGATGTAACCCACTCGTGCACCCAACTGATCTTCAGCATCT
TTTACTTTCACCAGCGTTTCTGGGTGAGCAAAAACAGGAAGGCAAAATGCCGCAAAAAAGGGAATAAGGG
CGACACGGAAATGTTGAATACTCATACTCTTCCTTTTTCAATATTATTGAAGCATTTATCAGGGTTATTG
TCTCATGAGCGGATACATATTTGAATGTATTTAGAAAAATAAACAAATAGGGGTTCCGCGCACATTTCCC
CGAAAAGTGCCACCTGACGTCGACGGATCGGGAGATCTCCCGATCCCCTATGGTGCACTCTCAGTACAAT
CTGCTCTGATGCCGCATAGTTAAGCCAGTATCTGCTCCCTGCTTGTGTGTTGGAGGTCGCTGAGTAGTGC
GCGAGCAAAATTTAAGCTACAACAAGGCAAGGCTTGACCGACAATTGCATGAAGAATCTGCTTAGGGTTA
GGCGTTTTGCGCTGCTTCGCGATGTACGGGCCAGATATACGCGTTGACATTGATTATTGACTAGTTATTA
ATAGTAATCAATTACGGGGTCATTAGTTCATAGCCCATATATGGAGTTCCGCGTTACATAACTTACGGTA
AATGGCCCGCCTGGCTGACCGCCCAACGACCCCCGCCCATTGACGTCAATAATGACGTATGTTCCCATAG
TAACGCCAATAGGGACTTTCCATTGACGTCAATGGGTGGAGTATTTACGGTAAACTGCCCACTTGGCAGT
ACATCAAGTGTATCATATGCCAAGTACGCCCCCTATTGACGTCAATGACGGTAAATGGCCCGCCTGGCAT
TATGCCCAGTACATGACCTTATGGGACTTTCCTACTTGGCAGTACATCTACGTATTAGTCATCGCTATTA
CCATGGTGATGCGGTTTTGGCAGTACATCAATGGGCGTGGATAGCGGTTTGACTCACGGGGATTTCCAAG
TCTCCACCCCATTGACGTCAATGGGAGTTTGTTTTGGCACCAAAATCAACGGGACTTTCCAAAATGTCGT
AACAACTCCGCCCCATTGACGCAAATGGGCGGTAGGCGTGTACGGTGGGAGGTCTATATAAGCAGCGCGT
TTTGCCTGTACTGGGTCTCTCTGGTTAGACCAGATCTGAGCCTGGGAGCTCTCTGGCTAACTAGGGAACC
CACTGCTTAAGCCTCAATAAAGCTTGCCTTGAGTGCTTCAAGTAGTGTGTGCCCGTCTGTTGTGTGACTC
TGGTAACTAGAGATCCCTCAGACCCTTTTAGTCAGTGTGGAAAATCTCTAGCAGTGGCGCCCGAACAGGG
ACTTGAAAGCGAAAGGGAAACCAGAGGAGCTCTCTCGACGCAGGACTCGGCTTGCTGAAGCGCGCACGGC
AAGAGGCGAGGGGCGGCGACTGGTGAGTACGCCAAAAATTTTGACTAGCGGAGGCTAGAAGGAGAGAGAT
GGGTGCGAGAGCGTCAGTATTAAGCGGGGGAGAATTAGATCGCGATGGGAAAAAATTCGGTTAAGGCCAG
GGGGAAAGAAAAAATATAAATTAAAACATATAGTATGGGCAAGCAGGGAGCTAGAACGATTCGCAGTTAA
TCCTGGCCTGTTAGAAACATCAGAAGGCTGTAGACAAATACTGGGACAGCTACAACCATCCCTTCAGACA
GGATCAGAAGAACTTAGATCATTATATAATACAGTAGCAACCCTCTATTGTGTGCATCAAAGGATAGAGA
TAAAAGACACCAAGGAAGCTTTAGACAAGATAGAGGAAGAGCAAAACAAAAGTAAGACCACCGCACAGCA
AGCGGCCGCTGATCTTCAGACCTGGAGGAGGAGATATGAGGGACAATTGGAGAAGTGAATTATATAAATA
TAAAGTAGTAAAAATTGAACCATTAGGAGTAGCACCCACCAAGGCAAAGAGAAGAGTGGTGCAGAGAGAA
AAAAGAGCAGTGGGAATAGGAGCTTTGTTCCTTGGGTTCTTGGGAGCAGCAGGAAGCACTATGGGCGCAG
CGTCAATGACGCTGACGGTACAGGCCAGACAATTATTGTCTGGTATAGTGCAGCAGCAGAACAATTTGCT
GAGGGCTATTGAGGCGCAACAGCATCTGTTGCAACTCACAGTCTGGGGCATCAAGCAGCTCCAGGCAAGA
ATCCTGGCTGTGGAAAGATACCTAAAGGATCAACAGCTCCTGGGGATTTGGGGTTGCTCTGGAAAACTCA
TTTGCACCACTGCTGTGCCTTGGAATGCTAGTTGGAGTAATAAATCTCTGGAACAGATTTGGAATCACAC
GACCTGGATGGAGTGGGACAGAGAAATTAACAATTACACAAGCTTAATACACTCCTTAATTGAAGAATCG
CAAAACCAGCAAGAAAAGAATGAACAAGAATTATTGGAATTAGATAAATGGGCAAGTTTGTGGAATTGGT
TTAACATAACAAATTGGCTGTGGTATATAAAATTATTCATAATGATAGTAGGAGGCTTGGTAGGTTTAAG
AATAGTTTTTGCTGTACTTTCTATAGTGAATAGAGTTAGGCAGGGATATTCACCATTATCGTTTCAGACC
CACCTCCCAACCCCGAGGGGACCCGACAGGCCCGAAGGAATAGAAGAAGAAGGTGGAGAGAGAGACAGAG
ACAGATCCATTCGATTAGTGAACGGATCGGCACTGCGTGCGCCAATTCTGCAGACAAATGGCAGTATTCA
TCCACAATTTTAAAAGAAAAGGGGGGATTGGGGGGTACAGTGCAGGGGAAAGAATAGTAGACATAATAGC
AACAGACATACAAACTAAAGAATTACAAAAACAAATTACAAAAATTCAAAATTTTCGGGTTTATTACAGG
GACAGCAGAGATCCAGTTTGGCGCCATGTTGAGTAATTCATACAAAAGGACTCGCCCCTGCCTTGGGGAA
TCCCAGGGACCGTCGTTAAACTCCCACTAACGTAGAACCCAGAGATCGCTGCGTTCCCGCCCCCTCACCC
GCCCGCTCTCGTCATCACTGAGGTGGAGAAGAGCATGCGTGAGGCTCCGGTGCCCGTCAGTGGGCAGAGC
GCACATCGCCCACAGTCCCCGAGAAGTTGGGGGGAGGGGTCGGCAATTGAACCGGTGCCTAGAGAAGGTG
GCGCGGGGTAAACTGGGAAAGTGATGTCGTGTACTGGCTCCGCCTTTTTCCCGAGGGTGGGGGAGAACCG
TATATAAGTGCAGTAGTCGCCGTGAACGTTCTTTTTCGCAACGGGTTTGCCGCCAGAACACAGGTAAGTG
CCGTGTGTGGTTCCCGCGGGCCTGGCCTCTTTACGGGTTATGGCCCTTGCGTGCCTTGAATTACTTCCAC
GCCCCTGGCTGCAGTACGTGATTCTTGATCCCGAGCTTCGGGTTGGAAGTGGGTGGGAGAGTTCGAGGCC
TTGCGCTTAAGGAGCCCCTTCGCCTCGTGCTTGAGTTGAGGCCTGGCTTGGGCGCTGGGGCCGCCGCGTG
CGAATCTGGTGGCACCTTCGCGCCTGTCTCGCTGCTTTCGATAAGTCTCTAGCCATTTAAAATTTTTGAT
GACCTGCTGCGACGCTTTTTTTCTGGCAAGATAGTCTTGTAAATGCGGGCCAAGATCTGCACACTGGTAT
TTCGGTTTTTGGGGCCGCGGGCGGCGACGGGGCCCGTGCGTCCCAGCGCACATGTTCGGCGAGGCGGGGC
CTGCGAGCGCGGCCACCGAGAATCGGACGGGGGTAGTCTCAAGCTGGCCGGCCTGCTCTGGTGCCTGGCC
TCGCGCCGCCGTGTATCGCCCCGCCCTGGGCGGCAAGGCTGGCCCGGTCGGCACCAGTTGCGTGAGCGGA
AAGATGGCCGCTTCCCGGCCCTGCTGCAGGGAGCTCAAAATGGAGGACGCGGCGCTCGGGAGAGCGGGCG
GGTGAGTCACCCACACAAAGGAAAAGGGCCTTTCCGTCCTCAGCCGTCGCTTCATGTGACTCCACGGAGT
ACCGGGCGCCGTCCAGGCACCTCGATTAGTTCTCGAGCTTTTGGAGTACGTCGTCTTTAGGTTGGGGGGA
GGGGTTTTATGCGATGGAGTTTCCCCACACTGAGTGGGTGGAGACTGAAGTTAGGCCAGCTTGGCACTTG
ATGTAATTCTCCTTGGAATTTGCCCTTTTTGAGTTTGGATCTTGGTTCATTCTCAAGCCTCAGACAGTGG
TTCAAAGTTTTTTTCTTCCATTTCAGGTGTCGTGACGTTTAGTGAACCGTCAGAAAATTTAATACGACTC
ACTATAAGGAGAGTAATTCTAGCCA
